LOCUS       Exported 8323 bp ds-DNA circular SYN 13-MAY-2021
DEFINITION  3rd generation lentiviral gRNA plasmid targeting human TYRO3.
ACCESSION   .
VERSION     .
KEYWORDS    TYRO3 gRNA (BRDN0001147403)
SOURCE      synthetic DNA construct
  ORGANISM  synthetic DNA construct
REFERENCE   1 (bases 1 to 8323)
  AUTHORS   Doench JG, Fusi N, Sullender M, Hegde M, Vaimberg EW, Donovan KF,
            Smith I, Tothova Z, Wilen C, Orchard R, Virgin HW, Listgarten J,
            Root DE
  TITLE     Optimized sgRNA design to maximize activity and minimize off-target
            effects of CRISPR-Cas9.
  JOURNAL   Nat Biotechnol. 2016 Jan 18. doi: 10.1038/nbt.3437.
  PUBMED    26780180
REFERENCE   2 (bases 1 to 8323)
  AUTHORS   .
  TITLE     Direct Submission
  JOURNAL   Exported May 13, 2021 from SnapGene Server 1.1.58
            http://www.snapgene.com
FEATURES             Location/Qualifiers
     source          1..8323
                     /organism="synthetic DNA construct"
                     /mol_type="other DNA"
     promoter        87..1265
                     /label=EF-1-alpha promoter
                     /note="strong constitutive promoter for human elongation
                     factor EF-1-alpha"
     intron          318..1256
                     /label=EF-1-alpha intron A
                     /note="intron upstream of the start codon of human
                     EF-1-alpha"
     primer_bind     1213..1233
                     /label=EF1a-F
                     /note="Human elongation factor-1a promoter, forward primer"
     CDS             1278..1877
                     /codon_start=1
                     /gene="pac from Streptomyces alboniger"
                     /product="puromycin N-acetyltransferase"
                     /label=PuroR
                     /note="confers resistance to puromycin"
                     /translation="MTEYKPTVRLATRDDVPRAVRTLAAAFADYPATRHTVDPDRHIER
                     VTELQELFLTRVGLDIGKVWVADDGAAVAVWTTPESVEAGAVFAEIGPRMAELSGSRLA
                     AQQQMEGLLAPHRPKEPAWFLATVGVSPDHQGKGLGSAVVLPGVEAAERAGVPAFLETS
                     APRNLPFYERLGFTVTADVEVPEGPRTWCMTRKPGA"
     primer_bind     complement(1278..1297)
                     /label=Puro-R
                     /note="Puromycin resistance gene, reverse primer. Also
                     called puro-variant-R"
     primer_bind     1774..1794
                     /label=Puro-F
                     /note="Puromycin resistance gene, forward primer"
     misc_feature    1893..2481
                     /label=WPRE
                     /note="woodchuck hepatitis virus posttranscriptional
                     regulatory element"
     primer_bind     complement(1946..1966)
                     /label=WPRE-R
                     /note="WPRE, reverse primer"
     CDS             complement(2364..2375)
                     /codon_start=1
                     /product="Factor Xa recognition and cleavage site"
                     /label=Factor Xa site
                     /translation="IEGR"
     LTR             2553..2786
                     /label=3' LTR (Delta-U3)
                     /note="self-inactivating 3' long terminal repeat (LTR) from
                     HIV-1"
     polyA_signal    2864..2985
                     /label=SV40 poly(A) signal
                     /note="SV40 polyadenylation signal"
     primer_bind     complement(2901..2920)
                     /label=SV40pA-R
                     /note="SV40 polyA, reverse primer"
     primer_bind     2955..2974
                     /label=EBV-rev
                     /note="SV40 polyA terminator, reverse primer"
     rep_origin      3025..3160
                     /label=SV40 ori
                     /note="SV40 origin of replication"
     primer_bind     3087..3106
                     /label=SV40pro-F
                     /note="SV40 promoter/origin, forward primer"
     primer_bind     complement(3180..3199)
                     /label=T7
                     /note="T7 promoter, forward primer"
     promoter        complement(3181..3199)
                     /label=T7 promoter
                     /note="promoter for bacteriophage T7 RNA polymerase"
     primer_bind     complement(3209..3226)
                     /label=M13 Forward
                     /note="In lacZ gene. Also called M13-F20 or M13 (-21)
                     Forward"
     primer_bind     complement(3209..3225)
                     /label=M13 fwd
                     /note="common sequencing primer, one of multiple similar
                     variants"
     primer_bind     complement(3218..3240)
                     /label=M13/pUC Forward
                     /note="In lacZ gene"
     rep_origin      3367..3822
                     /direction=RIGHT
                     /label=f1 ori
                     /note="f1 bacteriophage origin of replication; arrow
                     indicates direction of (+) strand synthesis"
     primer_bind     complement(3454..3473)
                     /label=F1ori-R
                     /note="F1 origin, reverse primer"
     primer_bind     3664..3685
                     /label=F1ori-F
                     /note="F1 origin, forward primer"
     promoter        3848..3952
                     /gene="bla"
                     /label=AmpR promoter
     CDS             3953..4813
                     /codon_start=1
                     /gene="bla"
                     /product="beta-lactamase"
                     /label=AmpR
                     /note="confers resistance to ampicillin, carbenicillin, and
                     related antibiotics"
                     /translation="MSIQHFRVALIPFFAAFCLPVFAHPETLVKVKDAEDQLGARVGYI
                     ELDLNSGKILESFRPEERFPMMSTFKVLLCGAVLSRIDAGQEQLGRRIHYSQNDLVEYS
                     PVTEKHLTDGMTVRELCSAAITMSDNTAANLLLTTIGGPKELTAFLHNMGDHVTRLDRW
                     EPELNEAIPNDERDTTMPVAMATTLRKLLTGELLTLASRQQLIDWMEADKVAGPLLRSA
                     LPAGWFIADKSGAGERGSRGIIAALGPDGKPSRIVVIYTTGSQATMDERNRQIAEIGAS
                     LIKHW"
     primer_bind     complement(4171..4190)
                     /label=Amp-R
                     /note="Ampicillin resistance gene, reverse primer"
     rep_origin      4984..5572
                     /direction=RIGHT
                     /label=ori
                     /note="high-copy-number ColE1/pMB1/pBR322/pUC origin of
                     replication"
     primer_bind     5473..5492
                     /label=pBR322ori-F
                     /note="pBR322 origin, forward primer"
     primer_bind     5726..5743
                     /label=L4440
                     /note="L4440 vector, forward primer"
     protein_bind    5860..5881
                     /label=CAP binding site
                     /bound_moiety="E. coli catabolite activator protein"
                     /note="CAP binding activates transcription in the presence
                     of cAMP."
     promoter        5896..5926
                     /label=lac promoter
                     /note="promoter for the E. coli lac operon"
     protein_bind    5934..5950
                     /label=lac operator
                     /bound_moiety="lac repressor encoded by lacI"
                     /note="The lac repressor binds to the lac operator to
                     inhibit transcription in E. coli. This inhibition can be
                     relieved by adding lactose or
                     isopropyl-beta-D-thiogalactopyranoside (IPTG)."
     primer_bind     5939..5961
                     /label=M13/pUC Reverse
                     /note="In lacZ gene"
     primer_bind     5958..5974
                     /label=M13 rev
                     /note="common sequencing primer, one of multiple similar
                     variants"
     primer_bind     5958..5974
                     /label=M13 Reverse
                     /note="In lacZ gene. Also called M13-rev"
     primer_bind     5993..6013
                     /label=T3
                     /note="T3 promoter, forward primer"
     promoter        5995..6013
                     /label=T3 promoter
                     /note="promoter for bacteriophage T3 RNA polymerase"
     promoter        6041..6267
                     /label=RSV promoter
                     /note="Rous sarcoma virus enhancer/promoter"
     LTR             6268..6448
                     /label=5' LTR (truncated)
                     /note="truncated 5' long terminal repeat (LTR) from HIV-1"
     misc_feature    6495..6620
                     /label=HIV-1 Psi
                     /note="packaging signal of human immunodeficiency virus
                     type 1"
     misc_feature    7113..7346
                     /label=RRE
                     /note="The Rev response element (RRE) of HIV-1 allows for
                     Rev-dependent mRNA export from the nucleus to the
                     cytoplasm."
     CDS             7531..7575
                     /codon_start=1
                     /product="antigenic peptide corresponding to amino acids
                     655 to 669 of the HIV envelope protein gp41 (Lutje Hulsik
                     et al., 2013)"
                     /label=gp41 peptide
                     /note="recognized by the 2H10 single-chain llama nanobody"
                     /translation="KNEQELLELDKWASL"
     promoter        7753..7993
                     /label=U6 promoter
                     /note="RNA polymerase III promoter for human U6 snRNA"
     primer_bind     7753..7773
                     /label=hU6-F
                     /note="Human U6 promoter, forward primer"
     primer_bind     7924..7943
                     /label=LKO.1 5'
                     /note="Human U6 promoter, forward primer"
     misc_RNA        8023..8098
                     /label=gRNA scaffold
                     /note="guide RNA scaffold for the Streptococcus pyogenes
                     CRISPR/Cas9 system"
     misc_feature    8154..8271
                     /label=cPPT/CTS
                     /note="central polypurine tract and central termination
                     sequence of HIV-1"
ORIGIN
        1 cccgggtgca aagatggata aagttttaaa cagagaggaa tctttgcagc taatggacct
       61 tctaggtctt gaaaggagtg ggaattggct ccggtgcccg tcagtgggca gagcgcacat
      121 cgcccacagt ccccgagaag ttggggggag gggtcggcaa ttgatccggt gcctagagaa
      181 ggtggcgcgg ggtaaactgg gaaagtgatg tcgtgtactg gctccgcctt tttcccgagg
      241 gtgggggaga accgtatata agtgcagtag tcgccgtgaa cgttcttttt cgcaacgggt
      301 ttgccgccag aacacaggta agtgccgtgt gtggttcccg cgggcctggc ctctttacgg
      361 gttatggccc ttgcgtgcct tgaattactt ccacctggct gcagtacgtg attcttgatc
      421 ccgagcttcg ggttggaagt gggtgggaga gttcgaggcc ttgcgcttaa ggagcccctt
      481 cgcctcgtgc ttgagttgag gcctggcctg ggcgctgggg ccgccgcgtg cgaatctggt
      541 ggcaccttcg cgcctgtctc gctgctttcg ataagtctct agccatttaa aatttttgat
      601 gacctgctgc gacgcttttt ttctggcaag atagtcttgt aaatgcgggc caagatctgc
      661 acactggtat ttcggttttt ggggccgcgg gcggcgacgg ggcccgtgcg tcccagcgca
      721 catgttcggc gaggcggggc ctgcgagcgc ggccaccgag aatcggacgg gggtagtctc
      781 aagctggccg gcctgctctg gtgcctggcc tcgcgccgcc gtgtatcgcc ccgccctggg
      841 cggcaaggct ggcccggtcg gcaccagttg cgtgagcgga aagatggccg cttcccggcc
      901 ctgctgcagg gagctcaaaa tggaggacgc ggcgctcggg agagcgggcg ggtgagtcac
      961 ccacacaaag gaaaagggcc tttccgtcct cagccgtcgc ttcatgtgac tccacggagt
     1021 accgggcgcc gtccaggcac ctcgattagt tctcgagctt ttggagtacg tcgtctttag
     1081 gttgggggga ggggttttat gcgatggagt ttccccacac tgagtgggtg gagactgaag
     1141 ttaggccagc ttggcacttg atgtaattct ccttggaatt tgcccttttt gagtttggat
     1201 cttggttcat tctcaagcct cagacagtgg ttcaaagttt ttttcttcca tttcaggtgt
     1261 cgtgacgtac ggccaccatg accgagtaca agcccacggt gcgcctcgcc acccgcgacg
     1321 acgtccccag ggccgtacgc accctcgccg ccgcgttcgc cgactacccc gccacgcgcc
     1381 acaccgtcga tccggaccgc cacatcgagc gggtcaccga gctgcaagaa ctcttcctca
     1441 cgcgcgtcgg gctcgacatc ggcaaggtgt gggtcgcgga cgacggcgcc gccgtggcgg
     1501 tctggaccac gccggagagc gtcgaagcgg gggcggtgtt cgccgagatc ggcccgcgca
     1561 tggccgagtt gagcggttcc cggctggccg cgcagcaaca gatggaaggc ctcctggcgc
     1621 cgcaccggcc caaggagccc gcgtggttcc tggccaccgt cggagtctcg cccgaccacc
     1681 agggcaaggg tctgggcagc gccgtcgtgc tccccggagt ggaggcggcc gagcgcgccg
     1741 gggtgcccgc cttcctggag acctccgcgc cccgcaacct ccccttctac gagcggctcg
     1801 gcttcaccgt caccgccgac gtcgaggtgc ccgaaggacc gcgcacctgg tgcatgaccc
     1861 gcaagcccgg tgcctgaacg cgttaagtcg acaatcaacc tctggattac aaaatttgtg
     1921 aaagattgac tggtattctt aactatgttg ctccttttac gctatgtgga tacgctgctt
     1981 taatgccttt gtatcatgct attgcttccc gtatggcttt cattttctcc tccttgtata
     2041 aatcctggtt gctgtctctt tatgaggagt tgtggcccgt tgtcaggcaa cgtggcgtgg
     2101 tgtgcactgt gtttgctgac gcaaccccca ctggttgggg cattgccacc acctgtcagc
     2161 tcctttccgg gactttcgct ttccccctcc ctattgccac ggcggaactc atcgccgcct
     2221 gccttgcccg ctgctggaca ggggctcggc tgttgggcac tgacaattcc gtggtgttgt
     2281 cggggaaatc atcgtccttt ccttggctgc tcgcctgtgt tgccacctgg attctgcgcg
     2341 ggacgtcctt ctgctacgtc ccttcggccc tcaatccagc ggaccttcct tcccgcggcc
     2401 tgctgccggc tctgcggcct cttccgcgtc ttcgccttcg ccctcagacg agtcggatct
     2461 ccctttgggc cgcctccccg cgtcgacttt aagaccaatg acttacaagg cagctgtaga
     2521 tcttagccac tttttaaaag aaaagggggg actggaaggg ctaattcact cccaacgaag
     2581 acaagatctg ctttttgctt gtactgggtc tctctggtta gaccagatct gagcctggga
     2641 gctctctggc taactaggga acccactgct taagcctcaa taaagcttgc cttgagtgct
     2701 tcaagtagtg tgtgcccgtc tgttgtgtga ctctggtaac tagagatccc tcagaccctt
     2761 ttagtcagtg tggaaaatct ctagcagtac gtatagtagt tcatgtcatc ttattattca
     2821 gtatttataa cttgcaaaga aatgaatatc agagagtgag aggaacttgt ttattgcagc
     2881 ttataatggt tacaaataaa gcaatagcat cacaaatttc acaaataaag catttttttc
     2941 actgcattct agttgtggtt tgtccaaact catcaatgta tcttatcatg tctggctcta
     3001 gctatcccgc ccctaactcc gcccatcccg cccctaactc cgcccagttc cgcccattct
     3061 ccgccccatg gctgactaat tttttttatt tatgcagagg ccgaggccgc ctcggcctct
     3121 gagctattcc agaagtagtg aggaggcttt tttggaggcc tagggacgta cccaattcgc
     3181 cctatagtga gtcgtattac gcgcgctcac tggccgtcgt tttacaacgt cgtgactggg
     3241 aaaaccctgg cgttacccaa cttaatcgcc ttgcagcaca tccccctttc gccagctggc
     3301 gtaatagcga agaggcccgc accgatcgcc cttcccaaca gttgcgcagc ctgaatggcg
     3361 aatgggnnnn nnnnnnnnnn nnnnnnnnnn nnnnnnnnnn nnnnnnnnnn nnnnnnnnnn
     3421 nnnnnnnnnn nnnnnnnnnn nnnnnnnnnn nnnnnnnnnn nnnnnnnnnn nnnnnnnnnn
     3481 nnnnnnnnnn cnnnnnnnnn nnnnnnnnnn nnnnnnnnnn nnnnnnnnnn nnnnnnnnnn
     3541 nnnnnnnnnn nnnnnnnnnn nnnnnnnnnn nnnnnnnnnn nnannnnnnn nnnnnnnnnn
     3601 nnnnnnnnnn nnnnnnnnnn nnnnnnnnnn nncctttgac gttggagtcc acgttcttta
     3661 atagtggact cttgttccaa actggaacaa cactcaaccc tatctcggtc tattcttttg
     3721 atttataagg gattttgccg atttcggcct attggttaaa aaatgagctg atttaacaaa
     3781 aatttaacgc gaattttaac aaaatattaa cgcttacaat ttaggtggca cttttcgggg
     3841 aaatgtgcgc ggaaccccta tttgtttatt tttctaaata cattcaaata tgtatccgct
     3901 catgagacaa taaccctgat aaatgcttca ataatattga aaaaggaaga gtatgagtat
     3961 tcaacatttc cgtgtcgccc ttattccctt ttttgcggca ttttgccttc ctgtttttgc
     4021 tcacccagaa acgctggtga aagtaaaaga tgctgaagat cagttgggtg cacgagtggg
     4081 ttacatcgaa ctggatctca acagcggtaa gatccttgag agttttcgcc ccgaagaacg
     4141 ttttccaatg atgagcactt ttaaagttct gctatgtggc gcggtattat cccgtattga
     4201 cgccgggcaa gagcaactcg gtcgccgcat acactattct cagaatgact tggttgagta
     4261 ctcaccagtc acagaaaagc atcttacgga tggcatgaca gtaagagaat tatgcagtgc
     4321 tgccataacc atgagtgata acactgcggc caacttactt ctgacaacga tcggaggacc
     4381 gaaggagcta accgcttttt tgcacaacat gggggatcat gtaactcgcc ttgatcgttg
     4441 ggaaccggag ctgaatgaag ccataccaaa cgacgagcgt gacaccacga tgcctgtagc
     4501 aatggcaaca acgttgcgca aactattaac tggcgaacta cttactctag cttcccggca
     4561 acaattaata gactggatgg aggcggataa agttgcagga ccacttctgc gctcggccct
     4621 tccggctggc tggtttattg ctgataaatc tggagccggt gagcgtgggt ctcgcggtat
     4681 cattgcagca ctggggccag atggtaagcc ctcccgtatc gtagttatct acacgacggg
     4741 gagtcaggca actatggatg aacgaaatag acagatcgct gagataggtg cctcactgat
     4801 taagcattgg taactgtcag accaagttta ctcatatata ctttagattg atttaaaact
     4861 tcatttttaa tttaaaagga tctaggtgaa gatccttttt gataatctca tgaccaaaat
     4921 cccttaacgt gagttttcgt tccactgagc gtcagacccc gtagaaaaga tcaaaggatc
     4981 ttcttgagat cctttttttc tgcgcgtaat ctgctgcttg caaacaaaaa aaccaccgct
     5041 accagcggtg gtttgtttgc cggatcaaga gctaccaact ctttttccga aggtaactgg
     5101 cttcagcaga gcgcagatac caaatactgt tcttctagtg tagccgtagt taggccacca
     5161 cttcaagaac tctgtagcac cgcctacata cctcgctctg ctaatcctgt taccagtggc
     5221 tgctgccagt ggcgataagt cgtgtcttac cgggttggac tcaagacgat agttaccgga
     5281 taaggcgcag cggtcgggct gaacgggggg ttcgtgcaca cagcccagct tggagcgaac
     5341 gacctacacc gaactgagat acctacagcg tgagctatga gaaagcgcca cgcttcccga
     5401 agggagaaag gcggacaggt atccggtaag cggcagggtc ggaacaggag agcgcacgag
     5461 ggagcttcca gggggaaacg cctggtatct ttatagtcct gtcgggtttc gccacctctg
     5521 acttgagcgt cgatttttgt gatgctcgtc aggggggcgg agcctatgga aaaacgccag
     5581 caacgcggcc tttttacggt tcctggcctt ttgctggcct tttgctcaca tgttctttcc
     5641 tgcgttatcc cctgattctg tggataaccg tattaccgcc tttgagtgag ctgataccgc
     5701 tcgccgcagc cgaacgaccg agcgcagcga gtcagtgagc gaggaagcgg aagagcgccc
     5761 aatacgcaaa ccgcctctcc ccgcgcgttg gccgattcat taatgcagct ggcacgacag
     5821 gtttcccgac tggaaagcgg gcagtgagcg caacgcaatt aatgtgagtt agctcactca
     5881 ttaggcaccc caggctttac actttatgct tccggctcgt atgttgtgtg gaattgtgag
     5941 cggataacaa tttcacacag gaaacagcta tgaccatgat tacgccaagc gcgcaattaa
     6001 ccctcactaa agggaacaaa agctggagct gcaagcttaa tgtagtctta tgcaatactc
     6061 ttgtagtctt gcaacatggt aacgatgagt tagcaacatg ccttacaagg agagaaaaag
     6121 caccgtgcat gccgattggt ggaagtaagg tggtacgatc gtgccttatt aggaaggcaa
     6181 cagacgggtc tgacatggat tggacgaacc actgaattgc cgcattgcag agatattgta
     6241 tttaagtgcc tagctcgata cataaacggg tctctctggt tagaccagat ctgagcctgg
     6301 gagctctctg gctaactagg gaacccactg cttaagcctc aataaagctt gccttgagtg
     6361 cttcaagtag tgtgtgcccg tctgttgtgt gactctggta actagagatc cctcagaccc
     6421 ttttagtcag tgtggaaaat ctctagcagt ggcgcccgaa cagggacttg aaagcgaaag
     6481 ggaaaccaga ggagctctct cgacgcagga ctcggcttgc tgaagcgcgc acggcaagag
     6541 gcgaggggcg gcgactggtg agtacgccaa aaattttgac tagcggaggc tagaaggaga
     6601 gagatgggtg cgagagcgtc agtattaagc gggggagaat tagatcgcga tgggaaaaaa
     6661 ttcggttaag gccaggggga aagaaaaaat ataaattaaa acatatagta tgggcaagca
     6721 gggagctaga acgattcgca gttaatcctg gcctgttaga aacatcagaa ggctgtagac
     6781 aaatactggg acagctacaa ccatcccttc agacaggatc agaagaactt agatcattat
     6841 ataatacagt agcaaccctc tattgtgtgc atcaaaggat agagataaaa gacaccaagg
     6901 aagctttaga caagatagag gaagagcaaa acaaaagtaa gaccaccgca cagcaagcgg
     6961 ccgctgatct tcagacctgg aggaggagat atgagggaca attggagaag tgaattatat
     7021 aaatataaag tagtaaaaat tgaaccatta ggagtagcac ccaccaaggc aaagagaaga
     7081 gtggtgcaga gagaaaaaag agcagtggga ataggagctt tgttccttgg gttcttggga
     7141 gcagcaggaa gcactatggg cgcagcgtca atgacgctga cggtacaggc cagacaatta
     7201 ttgtctggta tagtgcagca gcagaacaat ttgctgaggg ctattgaggc gcaacagcat
     7261 ctgttgcaac tcacagtctg gggcatcaag cagctccagg caagaatcct ggctgtggaa
     7321 agatacctaa aggatcaaca gctcctgggg atttggggtt gctctggaaa actcatttgc
     7381 accactgctg tgccttggaa tgctagttgg agtaataaat ctctggaaca gatttggaat
     7441 cacacgacct ggatggagtg ggacagagaa attaacaatt acacaagctt aatacactcc
     7501 ttaattgaag aatcgcaaaa ccagcaagaa aagaatgaac aagaattatt ggaattagat
     7561 aaatgggcaa gtttgtggaa ttggtttaac ataacaaatt ggctgtggta tataaaatta
     7621 ttcataatga tagtaggagg cttggtaggt ttaagaatag tttttgctgt actttctata
     7681 gtgaatagag ttaggcaggg atattcacca ttatcgtttc agacccacct cccaaccccg
     7741 aggggaccca gagagggcct atttcccatg attccttcat atttgcatat acgatacaag
     7801 gctgttagag agataattag aattaatttg actgtaaaca caaagatatt agtacaaaat
     7861 acgtgacgta gaaagtaata atttcttggg tagtttgcag ttttaaaatt atgttttaaa
     7921 atggactatc atatgcttac cgtaacttga aagtatttcg atttcttggc tttatatatc
     7981 ttgtggaaag gacgaaacac cgtgcgctgt gccaatgcct tggttttaga gctagaaata
     8041 gcaagttaaa ataaggctag tccgttatca acttgaaaaa gtggcaccga gtcggtgctt
     8101 ttttaagctt ggcgtaacta gatcttgaga caaatggcag tattcatcca caattttaaa
     8161 agaaaagggg ggattggggg gtacagtgca ggggaaagaa tagtagacat aatagcaaca
     8221 gacatacaaa ctaaagaatt acaaaaacaa attacaaaaa ttcaaaattt tcgggtttat
     8281 tacagggaca gcagagatcc actttggcgc cggctcgagg ggg
//
