[The description below was written by a language model from this plasmid's Addgene catalogue record and the feature table of its GenBank file.]
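Description:
TYRO3 gRNA (BRDN0001147403) is a third-generation lentiviral CRISPR guide plasmid built on the lentiGuide-Puro backbone and designed to target the human receptor tyrosine kinase gene TYRO3. The 8.3 kb circular plasmid is propagated in E. coli through a high-copy ColE1/pUC-type origin with ampicillin (beta-lactamase) selection. It also carries an f1 origin, an SV40 origin and residual lac, T7 and T3 cloning-vector elements outside the viral region.

The transfer cassette begins with an RSV enhancer/promoter fused to a truncated HIV-1 5' LTR, which makes genomic RNA production in packaging cells independent of Tat. It ends with a self-inactivating, U3-deleted 3' LTR followed by an SV40 polyadenylation signal. Between the LTRs lie the Psi packaging signal, the Rev response element for nuclear export of unspliced viral RNA, and a cPPT/CTS that aids nuclear import of the reverse-transcribed genome.

Two expression units make up the payload. A human U6 RNA polymerase III promoter drives the TYRO3-specific spacer joined to the Streptococcus pyogenes Cas9 guide RNA scaffold. An EF-1-alpha promoter, including its first intron, drives puromycin N-acetyltransferase for selection of transduced mammalian cells, and a WPRE enhances transcript expression.

The plasmid does not encode Cas9. It is meant to be used with a separate Cas9 lentivector or in cells that already express Cas9, typically to knock out TYRO3. The guide belongs to a human kinome gRNA collection, which was generated using optimized sgRNA design rules intended to maximize on-target activity and reduce off-target effects.
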