Addgene plasmid #76229: TYRO3 gRNA (BRDN0001147403)
Purpose: 3rd generation lentiviral gRNA plasmid targeting human TYRO3
Depositing lab: John Doench & David Root. Depositing organization: Broad Institute. Publication: Optimized sgRNA design to maximize activity and minimize off-target effects of CRISPR-Cas9. Doench JG, Fusi N, Sullender M, Hegde M, Vaimberg EW, Donovan KF, Smith I, Tothova Z, Wilen C, Orchard R, Virgin HW, Listgarten J, Root DE. Nat Biotechnol. 2016 Jan 18. doi: 10.1038/nbt.3437. PubMed 26780180.
Backbone
  Vector backbone: lentiGuide-Puro
  Backbone manufacturer: Zhang Lab (Addgene plasmid # 52963)
  Vector type: Mammalian Expression, Lentiviral, CRISPR
  Selectable markers: Puromycin
Growth in bacteria
  Bacterial resistance: Ampicillin, 100 μg/mL
  Growth temperature: 37°C
  Growth strain: DH5alpha
  Copy number: High Copy
Gene/Insert
  Gene/Insert name: TYRO3 (alt names: TYRO3; NM_006293.3)
  gRNA/shRNA sequence: TGCGCTGTGCCAATGCCTTG
  Species: H. sapiens (human)
  Entrez Gene: TYRO3 (a.k.a. BYK, Dtk, Etk-2, RSE, Rek, Sky, Tif)
  Promoter: hU6
  Cloning method: Unknown
  Sequencing primers: 5′ U6-F; 3′ pS2-R
Terms and licenses: Academic/Nonprofit Terms; Industry Terms: Not Available to Industry
Depositor comments: The gRNA was designed to target the following Genbank reference sequence(s): NM_006293.3. Note that this plasmid does NOT contain Cas9. It should be used in conjunction with lentiCas9-Blast (Addgene #52962) or otherwise with cell lines already expressing Cas9. Browse the full kinome gRNA library at http://www.addgene.org/pooled-library/broadgpp-human-kinome/ or visit http://www.broadinstitute.org/rnai/public/ for detailed protocols and information.
How to cite: TYRO3 gRNA (BRDN0001147403) was a gift from John Doench & David Root (Addgene plasmid # 76229 ; http://n2t.net/addgene:76229 ; RRID:Addgene_76229)
