>Addgene plasmid #76229 | TYRO3 gRNA (BRDN0001147403) | depositor partial sequence | sequence record 143689 | Target Sequence
TGCGCTGTGCCAATGCCTTG
