>Addgene plasmid #76229 | TYRO3 gRNA (BRDN0001147403) | addgene partial sequence | sequence record 185433 | hU6-F
TAGAAAGTAATAATTTCTTGGGTAGTTTGCAGTTTTAAAATTATGTTTTAAAATGGACTATCATATGCTT
ACCGTAACTTGAAAGTATTTCGATTTCTTGGCTTTATATATCTTGTGGAAAGGACGAAACACCGTGCGCT
GTGCCAATGCCTTGGTTTTAGAGCTAGAAATAGCAAGTTAAAATAAGGCTAGTCCGTTATCAACTTGAAA
AAGTGGCACCGAGTCGGTGCTTTTTTAAGCTTGGCGTAACTAGATCTTGAGACAAATGGCAGTATTCATC
CACAATTTTAAAAGAAAAGGGGGGATTGGGGGGTACAGTGCAGGGGAAAGAATAGTAGACATAATAGCAA
CAGACATACAAACTAAAGAATTACAAAAACAAATTACAAAAATTCAAAATTTTCGGGTTTATTACAGGGA
CAGCAGAGATCCACTTTGGCGCCGGCTCGAGGGGGCCCGGGTGCAAAGATGGATAAAGTTTTAAACAGAG
AGGAATCTTTGCAGCTAATGGACCTTCTAGGTCTTGAAAGGAGTGGGAATTGGCTCCGGTGCCCGTCAGT
GGGCAGAGCG
